Addgene plasmid #87890: pUC57 DYSF, alt exon 1, 5a
Purpose: research of alternative isoforms of the protein dysferlin
Depositing lab: Jain Foundation.
Backbone
  Vector backbone: pUC57 Kan
  Vector type: Bacterial Expression
Growth in bacteria
  Bacterial resistance: Kanamycin, 50 μg/mL
  Growth temperature: 37°C
  Growth strain: DH5alpha
  Copy number: High Copy
Gene/Insert
  Gene/Insert name: DYSF, alt exon 1, 5a
  Species: H. sapiens (human)
  Mutation: alternative isoforms, see comments
  Entrez Gene: DYSF (a.k.a. FER1L1, LGMD2B, LGMDR2, MMD1)
  Cloning method: Unknown
Terms and licenses: Academic/Nonprofit Terms; Industry Terms: Not Available to Industry
Depositor comments: There are alternative isoforms of the dysferlin protein. The insert contained in this plasmid is described as such: 1. Dysferlin can utilize exon 1 or alternative exon 1a to build a full protein. Therefore, which exon 1 has been included in the construct is noted. 2. Exons 5a, 17 and 40a are optional exons, so if the exon is listed, it is included in the name. 3. The remainder of the exons are not optional, and are included in all constructs.
How to cite: pUC57 DYSF, alt exon 1, 5a was a gift from Jain Foundation (Addgene plasmid # 87890 ; http://n2t.net/addgene:87890 ; RRID:Addgene_87890)
