[The description below was written by a language model from this plasmid's Addgene catalogue record and pLannotate feature annotations shown in this document.]
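Description:
pUC57 DYSF, alt exon 1, 5a is a high-copy bacterial plasmid of about 8.9 kb that carries a human dysferlin (DYSF) coding sequence in the pUC57 Kan cloning backbone. It replicates in E. coli from the pUC-type ColE1/pMB1 origin and is selected with kanamycin through an aph(3')-Ia aminoglycoside phosphotransferase gene, which the annotation places downstream of the bla (AmpR) promoter. The other annotated backbone elements are typical remnants of the pUC lineage: short fragments of lacI, rop and the bom region, plus a lacZα fragment interrupted by the insert.

The payload is a roughly 6.3 kb open reading frame matching human dysferlin, a calcium-sensing membrane protein involved in resealing the sarcolemma of skeletal and cardiac muscle after mechanical damage. The construct belongs to a set representing alternative dysferlin isoforms. By the depositor's naming scheme, this version uses the alternative first exon rather than canonical exon 1 and includes optional exon 5a. Optional exons 17 and 40a are not listed in the name, so they are presumably absent, while all non-optional exons are present.

Although catalogued as a bacterial expression vector, the only promoter near the insert is the lac promoter with its operator and CAP site. It lies downstream of the DYSF sequence on the opposite strand, so it would read antisense into the insert. No eukaryotic promoter, polyadenylation signal or epitope tag is annotated. The plasmid is therefore best regarded as a storage and source clone for this isoform, from which the cDNA can be subcloned into expression vectors to study alternative dysferlin isoforms. The cloning method is not recorded.
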