Features (pLannotate 1.2.2; 11 found; start..end, strand, type, name):
    118..6408    +  CDS            DYSF: DYSF_HUMAN - Also known as FER1L1. Experimental evidence at protein level: Swiss-Prot protein existence level 1. Key calcium ion sensor involved in the Ca(2+)-triggered synaptic vesicle-plasma membrane fusion. Plays a role in the sarcolemma repair mechanism of both skeletal muscle and cardiomyocytes that permits rapid resealing of membranes disrupted by mechanical stress (By similarity). From Homo sapiens (Human).
   6470..6486    -  protein_bind   lac operator: The lac repressor binds to the lac operator to inhibit transcription in E. coli. This inhibition can be relieved by adding lactose or isopropyl-β-D-thiogalactopyranoside (IPTG). lac repressor encoded by lacI
   6494..6524    -  promoter       lac promoter: promoter for the E. coli lac operon
   6539..6560    -  protein_bind   CAP binding site: CAP binding activates transcription in the presence of cAMP. E. coli catabolite activator protein
   6573..6665    -  CDS            lacI (fragment): lac repressor; lacI; The lac repressor binds to the lac operator to inhibit transcription in E. coli. This inhibition can be relieved by adding lactose or isopropyl-β-D-thiogalactopyranoside (IPTG).
   6848..7436    -  rep_origin     ori: high-copy-number ColE1/pMB1/pBR322/pUC origin of replication
   7607..8422    -  CDS            KanR: aminoglycoside phosphotransferase; aph(3')-Ia; confers resistance to kanamycin in bacteria or G418 (Geneticin®) in eukaryotes
   8423..8527    -  promoter       AmpR promoter: bla
   8622..8657    +  CDS            rop (fragment): Rop protein, which maintains plasmids at low copy number; rop
   8759..8858    +  misc_feature   bom (fragment): basis of mobility region from pBR322
   8864..101     -  CDS            lacZα (fragment) (across the origin): LacZα fragment of β-galactosidase; lacZ fragment
>Addgene plasmid #87890 | pUC57 DYSF, alt exon 1, 5a | addgene full sequence | sequence record 174218 | Addgene NGS Result
ATTACGCCAGCTGGCGAAAGGGGGATGTGCTGCAAGGCGATTAAGTTGGGTAACGCCAGGGTTTTCCCAG
TCACGACGTTGTAAAACGACGGCCAGTGAATTGACGCGTATTGGGATATGCTGAGGGTCTTCATCCTCTA
TGCCGAGAACGTCCACACACCCGACACCGACATCAGCGATGCCTACTGCTCCGCGGTGTTTGCAGGGGTG
AAGAAGAGAACCAAAGTCATCAAGAACAGCGTGAACCCTGTATGGAATGAGGGATTTGAATGGGACCTCA
AGGGCATCCCCCTGGACCAGGGCTCTGAGCTTCATGTGGTGGTCAAAGACCATGAGACGATGGGGAGGAA
CAGGTTCCTGGGGGAAGCCAAGGTCCCACTCCGAGAGGTCCTCGCCACCCCTAGTCTGTCCGCCAGCTTC
AATGCCCCCCTGCTGGACACCAAGAAGCAGCCCACAGGGGCCTCGCTGGTCCTGCAGGTGTCCTACACAC
CGCTGCCTGGAGCTGTGCCCCTGTTCCCGCCCCCTACTCCTCTGGAGCCCTCCCCGACTCTGCCTGACCT
GGATGTAGTGGCAGGCGGGGGACAGAGCCGGGCCGAGACTTGGTCCCTGCTCAGTGACAGCACCATGGAC
ACGAGATACTCTGGAAAGAAGTGGCCGGCCCCCACGGACACAGGAGGAGAGGAAGACACAGAGGACCAGG
GACTCACTGGAGATGAGGCGGAGCCATTCCTGGATCAAAGCGGAGGCCCGGGGGCTCCCACCACCCCAAG
GAAACTACCTTCACGTCCTCCGCCCCACTACCCCGGGATCAAAAGAAAGCGAAGTGCGCCTACATCTAGA
AAGCTGCTGTCAGACAAACCGCAGGATTTCCAGATCAGGGTCCAGGTGATCGAGGGGCGCCAGCTGCCGG
GGGTGAACATCAAGCCTGTGGTCAAGGTTACCGCTGCAGGGCAGACCAAGCGGACGCGGATCCACAAGGG
AAACAGCCCACTCTTCAATGAGACTCTTTTCTTCAACTTGTTTGACTCTCCTGGGGAGCTGTTTGATGAG
CCCATCTTTATCACGGTGGTAGACTCTCGTTCTCTCAGGACAGATGCTCTCCTCGGGGAGTTCCGGATGG
ACGTGGGCACCATTTACAGAGAGCCCCGGCACGCCTATCTCAGGAAGTGGCTGCTGCTCTCAGACCCTGA
TGACTTCTCTGCTGGGGCCAGAGGCTACCTGAAAACAAGCCTTTGTGTGCTGGGGCCTGGGGACGAAGCG
CCTCTGGAGAGAAAAGACCCCTCTGAAGACAAGGAGGACATTGAAAGCAACCTGCTCCGGCCCACAGGCG
TAGCCCTGCGAGGAGCCCACTTCTGCCTGAAGGTCTTCCGGGCCGAGGACTTGCCGCAGATGGACGATGC
CGTGATGGACAACGTGAAACAGATCTTTGGCTTCGAGAGTAACAAGAAGAACTTGGTGGACCCCTTTGTG
GAGGTCAGCTTTGCGGGGAAAATGCTGTGCAGCAAGATCTTGGAGAAGACGGCCAACCCTCAGTGGAACC
AGAACATCACACTGCCTGCCATGTTTCCCTCCATGTGCGAAAAAATGAGGATTCGTATCATAGACTGGGA
CCGCCTGACTCACAATGACATCGTGGCTACCACCTACCTGAGTATGTCGAAAATCTCTGCCCCTGGAGGA
GAAATAGAAGTGGATGACTACCTGGGCTTCCTCCCCACTTTTGGGCCCTGCTACATCAACCTCTATGGCA
GTCCCAGAGAGTTCACAGGCTTCCCAGACCCCTACACAGAGCTCAACACAGGCAAGGGGGAAGGTGTGGC
TTATCGTGGCCGGCTTCTGCTCTCCCTGGAGACCAAGCTGGTGGAGCACAGTGAACAGAAGGTGGAGGAC
CTTCCTGCGGATGACATCCTCCGGGTGGAGAAGTACCTTAGGAGGCGCAAGTACTCCCTGTTTGCGGCCT
TCTACTCAGCCACCATGCTGCAGGATGTGGATGACGCCATCCAGTTTGAGGTCAGCATCGGGAACTACGG
GAACAAGTTCGACATGACCTGCCTGCCGCTGGCCTCCACCACTCAGTACAGCCGTGCAGTCTTTGACGGG
TGCCACTACTACTACCTACCCTGGGGTAACGTGAAACCCGTGGTGGTGCTGTCATCCTACTGGGAGGACA
TCAGCCATAGAATCGAGACTCAGAACCAGCTGCTTGGGATTGCTGACCGGCTGGAAGCTGGCCTGGAGCA
GGTCCACCTGGCCCTGAAGGCGCAGTGCTCCACGGAGGACGTGGACTCGCTGGTGGCTCAGCTGACGGAT
GAGCTCATCGCAGGCTGCAGCCAGCCTCTGGGTGACATCCATGAGACACCCTCTGCCACCCACCTGGACC
AGTACCTGTACCAGCTGCGCACCCATCACCTGAGCCAAATCACTGAGGCTGCCCTGGCCCTGAAGCTCGG
CCACAGTGAGCTCCCTGCAGCTCTGGAGCAGGCGGAGGACTGGCTCCTGCGTCTGCGTGCCCTGGCAGAG
GAGCCCCAGAACAGCCTGCCGGACATCGTCATCTGGATGCTGCAGGGAGACAAGCGTGTGGCATACCAGC
GGGTGCCTGCCCACCAAGTCCTCTTCTCCCGGCGGGGTGCCAACTACTGTGGCAAGAATTGTGGGAAGCT
ACAGACAATCTTTCTGAAATATCCGATGGAGAAGGTGCCTGGCGCCCGGATGCCAGTGCAGATACGGGTC
AAGCTGTGGTTTGGGCTCTCTGTGGATGAGAAGGAGTTCAACCAGTTTGCTGAGGGGAAGCTGTCTGTCT
TTGCTGAAACCTATGAGAACGAGACTAAGTTGGCCCTTGTTGGGAACTGGGGCACAACGGGCCTCACCTA
CCCCAAGTTTTCTGACGTCACGGGCAAGATCAAGCTACCCAAGGACAGCTTCCGCCCCTCGGCCGGCTGG
ACCTGGGCTGGAGATTGGTTCGTGTGCCCGGAGAAGACTCTGCTCCATGACATGGACGCCGGTCACCTGA
GCTTCGTGGAAGAGGTGTTTGAGAACCAGACCCGGCTTCCCGGAGGCCAGTGGATCTACATGAGTGACAA
CTACACCGATGTGAACGGGGAGAAGGTGCTTCCCAAGGATGACATTGAGTGCCCACTGGGCTGGAAGTGG
GAAGATGAGGAATGGTCCACAGACCTCAACCGGGCTGTCGATGAGCAAGGCTGGGAGTATAGCATCACCA
TCCCCCCGGAGCGGAAGCCGAAGCACTGGGTCCCTGCTGAGAAGATGTACTACACACACCGACGGCGGCG
CTGGGTGCGCCTGCGCAGGAGGGATCTCAGCCAAATGGAAGCACTGAAAAGGCACAGGCAGGCGGAGGCG
GAGGGCGAGGGCTGGGAGTACGCCTCTCTTTTTGGCTGGAAGTTCCACCTCGAGTACCGCAAGACAGATG
CCTTCCGCCGCCGCCGCTGGCGCCGTCGCATGGAGCCACTGGAGAAGACGGGGCCTGCAGCTGTGTTTGC
CCTTGAGGGGGCCCTGGGCGGCGTGATGGATGACAAGAGTGAAGATTCCATGTCCGTCTCCACCTTGAGC
TTCGGTGTGAACAGACCCACGATTTCCTGCATATTCGACTATGGGAACCGCTACCATCTACGCTGCTACA
TGTACCAGGCCCGGGACCTGGCTGCGATGGACAAGGACTCTTTTTCTGATCCCTATGCCATCGTCTCCTT
CCTGCACCAGAGCCAGAAGACGGTGGTGGTGAAGAACACCCTTAACCCCACCTGGGACCAGACGCTCATC
TTCTACGAGATCGAGATCTTTGGCGAGCCGGCCACAGTTGCTGAGCAACCGCCCAGCATTGTGGTGGAGC
TGTACGACCATGACACTTATGGTGCAGACGAGTTTATGGGTCGCTGCATCTGTCAACCGAGTCTGGAACG
GATGCCACGGCTGGCCTGGTTCCCACTGACGAGGGGCAGCCAGCCGTCGGGGGAGCTGCTGGCCTCTTTT
GAGCTCATCCAGAGAGAGAAGCCGGCCATCCACCATATTCCTGGTTTTGAGGTGCAGGAGACATCAAGGA
TCCTGGATGAGTCTGAGGACACAGACCTGCCCTACCCACCACCCCAGAGGGAGGCCAACATCTACATGGT
TCCTCAGAACATCAAGCCAGCGCTCCAGCGTACCGCCATCGAGATCCTGGCATGGGGCCTGCGGAACATG
AAGAGTTACCAGCTGGCCAACATCTCCTCCCCCAGCCTCGTGGTAGAGTGTGGGGGCCAGACGGTGCAGT
CCTGTGTCATCAGGAACCTCCGGAAGAACCCCAACTTTGACATCTGCACCCTCTTCATGGAAGTGATGCT
GCCCAGGGAGGAGCTCTACTGCCCCCCCATCACCGTCAAGGTCATCGATAACCGCCAGTTTGGCCGCCGG
CCTGTGGTGGGCCAGTGTACCATCCGCTCCCTGGAGAGCTTCCTGTGTGACCCCTACTCGGCGGAGAGTC
CATCCCCACAGGGTGGCCCAGACGATGTGAGCCTACTCAGTCCTGGGGAAGACGTGCTCATCGACATTGA
TGACAAGGAGCCCCTCATCCCCATCCAGGAGGAAGAGTTCATCGATTGGTGGAGCAAATTCTTTGCCTCC
ATAGGGGAGAGGGAAAAGTGCGGCTCCTACCTGGAGAAGGATTTTGACACCCTGAAGGTCTATGACACAC
AGCTGGAGAATGTGGAGGCCTTTGAGGGCCTGTCTGACTTTTGTAACACCTTCAAGCTGTACCGGGGCAA
GACGCAGGAGGAGACAGAAGATCCATCTGTGATTGGTGAATTTAAGGGCCTCTTCAAAATTTATCCCCTC
CCAGAAGACCCAGCCATCCCCATGCCCCCAAGACAGTTCCACCAGCTGGCCGCCCAGGGACCCCAGGAGT
GCTTGGTCCGTATCTACATTGTCCGAGCATTTGGCCTGCAGCCCAAGGACCCCAATGGAAAGTGTGATCC
TTACATCAAGATCTCCATAGGGAAGAAATCAGTGAGTGACCAGGATAACTACATCCCCTGCACGCTGGAG
CCCGTATTTGGAAAGATGTTCGAGCTGACCTGCACTCTGCCTCTGGAGAAGGACCTAAAGATCACTCTCT
ATGACTATGACCTCCTCTCCAAGGACGAAAAGATCGGTGAGACGGTCGTCGACCTGGAGAACAGGCTGCT
GTCCAAGTTTGGGGCTCGCTGTGGACTCCCACAGACCTACTGTGTCTCTGGACCGAACCAGTGGCGGGAC
CAGCTCCGCCCCTCCCAGCTCCTCCACCTCTTCTGCCAGCAGCATAGAGTCAAGGCACCTGTGTACCGGA
CAGACCGTGTAATGTTTCAGGATAAAGAATATTCCATTGAAGAGATAGAGGCTGGCAGGATCCCAAACCC
ACACCTGGGCCCAGTGGAGGAGCGTCTGGCTCTGCATGTGCTTCAGCAGCAGGGCCTGGTCCCGGAGCAC
GTGGAGTCACGGCCCCTCTACAGCCCCCTGCAGCCAGACATCGAGCAGGGGAAGCTGCAGATGTGGGTCG
ACCTATTTCCGAAGGCCCTGGGGCGGCCTGGACCTCCCTTCAACATCACCCCACGGAGAGCCAGAAGGTT
TTTCCTGCGTTGTATTATCTGGAATACCAGAGATGTGATCCTGGATGACCTGAGCCTCACGGGGGAGAAG
ATGAGCGACATTTATGTGAAAGGTTGGATGATTGGCTTTGAAGAACACAAGCAAAAGACAGACGTGCATT
ATCGTTCCCTGGGAGGTGAAGGCAACTTCAACTGGAGGTTCATTTTCCCCTTCGACTACCTGCCAGCTGA
GCAAGTCTGTACCATTGCCAAGAAGGATGCCTTCTGGAGGCTGGACAAGACTGAGAGCAAAATCCCAGCA
CGAGTGGTGTTCCAGATCTGGGACAATGACAAGTTCTCCTTTGATGATTTTCTGGGCTCCCTGCAGCTCG
ATCTCAACCGCATGCCCAAGCCAGCCAAGACAGCCAAGAAGTGCTCCTTGGACCAGCTGGATGATGCTTT
CCACCCAGAATGGTTTGTGTCCCTTTTTGAGCAGAAAACAGTGAAGGGCTGGTGGCCCTGTGTAGCAGAA
GAGGGTGAGAAGAAAATACTGGCGGGCAAGCTGGAAATGACCTTGGAGATTGTAGCAGAGAGTGAGCATG
AGGAGCGGCCTGCTGGCCAGGGCCGGGATGAGCCCAACATGAACCCTAAGCTTGAGGACCCAAGGCGCCC
CGACACCTCCTTCCTGTGGTTTACCTCCCCATACAAGACCATGAAGTTCATCCTGTGGCGGCGTTTCCGG
TGGGCCATCATCCTCTTCATCATCCTCTTCATCCTGCTGCTGTTCCTGGCCATCTTCATCTACGCCTTCC
CGAACTATGCTGCCATGAAGCTGGTGAAGCCCTTCAGCTGAATCCCAATGGCGCGCCGAGCTTGGCTCGA
GCATGGTCATAGCTGTTTCCTGTGTGAAATTGTTATCCGCTCACAATTCCACACAACATACGAGCCGGAA
GCATAAAGTGTAAAGCCTGGGGTGCCTAATGAGTGAGCTAACTCACATTAATTGCGTTGCGCTCACTGCC
CGCTTTCCAGTCGGGAAACCTGTCGTGCCAGCTGCATTAATGAATCGGCCAACGCGCGGGGAGAGGCGGT
TTGCGTATTGGGCGCTCTTCCGCTTCCTCGCTCACTGACTCGCTGCGCTCGGTCGTTCGGCTGCGGCGAG
CGGTATCAGCTCACTCAAAGGCGGTAATACGGTTATCCACAGAATCAGGGGATAACGCAGGAAAGAACAT
GTGAGCAAAAGGCCAGCAAAAGGCCAGGAACCGTAAAAAGGCCGCGTTGCTGGCGTTTTTCCATAGGCTC
CGCCCCCCTGACGAGCATCACAAAAATCGACGCTCAAGTCAGAGGTGGCGAAACCCGACAGGACTATAAA
GATACCAGGCGTTTCCCCCTGGAAGCTCCCTCGTGCGCTCTCCTGTTCCGACCCTGCCGCTTACCGGATA
CCTGTCCGCCTTTCTCCCTTCGGGAAGCGTGGCGCTTTCTCATAGCTCACGCTGTAGGTATCTCAGTTCG
GTGTAGGTCGTTCGCTCCAAGCTGGGCTGTGTGCACGAACCCCCCGTTCAGCCCGACCGCTGCGCCTTAT
CCGGTAACTATCGTCTTGAGTCCAACCCGGTAAGACACGACTTATCGCCACTGGCAGCAGCCACTGGTAA
CAGGATTAGCAGAGCGAGGTATGTAGGCGGTGCTACAGAGTTCTTGAAGTGGTGGCCTAACTACGGCTAC
ACTAGAAGAACAGTATTTGGTATCTGCGCTCTGCTGAAGCCAGTTACCTTCGGAAAAAGAGTTGGTAGCT
CTTGATCCGGCAAACAAACCACCGCTGGTAGCGGTGGTTTTTTTGTTTGCAAGCAGCAGATTACGCGCAG
AAAAAAAGGATCTCAAGAAGATCCTTTGATCTTTTCTACGGGGTCTGACGCTCAGTGGAACGAAAACTCA
CGTTAAGGGATTTTGGTCATGAGATTATCAAAAAGGATCTTCACCTAGATCCTTTTAAATTAAAAATGAA
GTTTTAAATCAATCTAAAGTATATATGAGTAAACTTGGTCTGACAGTTAGAAAAACTCATCGAGCATCAA
ATGAAACTGCAATTTATTCATATCAGGATTATCAATACCATATTTTTGAAAAAGCCGTTTCTGTAATGAA
GGAGAAAACTCACCGAGGCAGTTCCATAGGATGGCAAGATCCTGGTATCGGTCTGCGATTCCGACTCGTC
CAACATCAATACAACCTATTAATTTCCCCTCGTCAAAAATAAGGTTATCAAGTGAGAAATCACCATGAGT
GACGACTGAATCCGGTGAGAATGGCAAAAGTTTATGCATTTCTTTCCAGACTTGTTCAACAGGCCAGCCA
TTACGCTCGTCATCAAAATCACTCGCATCAACCAAACCGTTATTCATTCGTGATTGCGCCTGAGCGAGAC
GAAATACGCGATCGCTGTTAAAAGGACAATTACAAACAGGAATCGAATGCAACCGGCGCAGGAACACTGC
CAGCGCATCAACAATATTTTCACCTGAATCAGGATATTCTTCTAATACCTGGAATGCTGTTTTCCCAGGG
ATCGCAGTGGTGAGTAACCATGCATCATCAGGAGTACGGATAAAATGCTTGATGGTCGGAAGAGGCATAA
ATTCCGTCAGCCAGTTTAGTCTGACCATCTCATCTGTAACATCATTGGCAACGCTACCTTTGCCATGTTT
CAGAAACAACTCTGGCGCATCGGGCTTCCCATACAATCGATAGATTGTCGCACCTGATTGCCCGACATTA
TCGCGAGCCCATTTATACCCATATAAATCAGCATCCATGTTGGAATTTAATCGCGGCCTAGAGCAAGACG
TTTCCCGTTGAATATGGCTCATACTCTTCCTTTTTCAATATTATTGAAGCATTTATCAGGGTTATTGTCT
CATGAGCGGATACATATTTGAATGTATTTAGAAAAATAAACAAATAGGGGTTCCGCGCACATTTCCCCGA
AAAGTGCCACCTGACGTCTAAGAAACCATTATTATCATGACATTAACCTATAAAAATAGGCGTATCACGA
GGCCCTTTCGTCTCGCGCGTTTCGGTGATGACGGTGAAAACCTCTGACACATGCAGCTCCCGGAGACGGT
CACAGCTTGTCTGTAAGCGGATGCCGGGAGCAGACAAGCCCGTCAGGGCGCGTCAGCGGGTGTTGGCGGG
TGTCGGGGCTGGCTTAACTATGCGGCATCAGAGCAGATTGTACTGAGAGTGCACCATATGCGGTGTGAAA
TACCGCACAGATGCGTAAGGAGAAAATACCGCATCAGGCGCCATTCGCCATTCAGGCTGCGCAACTGTTG
GGAAGGGCGATCGGTGCGGGCCTCTTCGCT
