>Addgene plasmid #87890 | pUC57 DYSF, alt exon 1, 5a | depositor partial sequence | sequence record 171356 | pUC57 DYSF, alt exon 1, 5a sequence 6294 bps
ATGCTGAGGGTCTTCATCCTCTATGCCGAGAACGTCCACACACCCGACACCGACATCAGCGATGCCTACT
GCTCCGCGGTGTTTGCAGGGGTGAAGAAGAGAACCAAAGTCATCAAGAACAGCGTGAACCCTGTATGGAA
TGAGGGATTTGAATGGGACCTCAAGGGCATCCCCCTGGACCAGGGCTCTGAGCTTCATGTGGTGGTCAAA
GACCATGAGACGATGGGGAGGAACAGGTTCCTGGGGGAAGCCAAGGTCCCACTCCGAGAGGTCCTCGCCA
CCCCTAGTCTGTCCGCCAGCTTCAATGCCCCCCTGCTGGACACCAAGAAGCAGCCCACAGGGGCCTCGCT
GGTCCTGCAGGTGTCCTACACACCGCTGCCTGGAGCTGTGCCCCTGTTCCCGCCCCCTACTCCTCTGGAG
CCCTCCCCGACTCTGCCTGACCTGGATGTAGTGGCAGGCGGGGGACAGAGCCGGGCCGAGACTTGGTCCC
TGCTCAGTGACAGCACCATGGACACGAGATACTCTGGAAAGAAGTGGCCGGCCCCCACGGACACAGGAGG
AGAGGAAGACACAGAGGACCAGGGACTCACTGGAGATGAGGCGGAGCCATTCCTGGATCAAAGCGGAGGC
CCGGGGGCTCCCACCACCCCAAGGAAACTACCTTCACGTCCTCCGCCCCACTACCCCGGGATCAAAAGAA
AGCGAAGTGCGCCTACATCTAGAAAGCTGCTGTCAGACAAACCGCAGGATTTCCAGATCAGGGTCCAGGT
GATCGAGGGGCGCCAGCTGCCGGGGGTGAACATCAAGCCTGTGGTCAAGGTTACCGCTGCAGGGCAGACC
AAGCGGACGCGGATCCACAAGGGAAACAGCCCACTCTTCAATGAGACTCTTTTCTTCAACTTGTTTGACT
CTCCTGGGGAGCTGTTTGATGAGCCCATCTTTATCACGGTGGTAGACTCTCGTTCTCTCAGGACAGATGC
TCTCCTCGGGGAGTTCCGGATGGACGTGGGCACCATTTACAGAGAGCCCCGGCACGCCTATCTCAGGAAG
TGGCTGCTGCTCTCAGACCCTGATGACTTCTCTGCTGGGGCCAGAGGCTACCTGAAAACAAGCCTTTGTG
TGCTGGGGCCTGGGGACGAAGCGCCTCTGGAGAGAAAAGACCCCTCTGAAGACAAGGAGGACATTGAAAG
CAACCTGCTCCGGCCCACAGGCGTAGCCCTGCGAGGAGCCCACTTCTGCCTGAAGGTCTTCCGGGCCGAG
GACTTGCCGCAGATGGACGATGCCGTGATGGACAACGTGAAACAGATCTTTGGCTTCGAGAGTAACAAGA
AGAACTTGGTGGACCCCTTTGTGGAGGTCAGCTTTGCGGGGAAAATGCTGTGCAGCAAGATCTTGGAGAA
GACGGCCAACCCTCAGTGGAACCAGAACATCACACTGCCTGCCATGTTTCCCTCCATGTGCGAAAAAATG
AGGATTCGTATCATAGACTGGGACCGCCTGACTCACAATGACATCGTGGCTACCACCTACCTGAGTATGT
CGAAAATCTCTGCCCCTGGAGGAGAAATAGAAGTGGATGACTACCTGGGCTTCCTCCCCACTTTTGGGCC
CTGCTACATCAACCTCTATGGCAGTCCCAGAGAGTTCACAGGCTTCCCAGACCCCTACACAGAGCTCAAC
ACAGGCAAGGGGGAAGGTGTGGCTTATCGTGGCCGGCTTCTGCTCTCCCTGGAGACCAAGCTGGTGGAGC
ACAGTGAACAGAAGGTGGAGGACCTTCCTGCGGATGACATCCTCCGGGTGGAGAAGTACCTTAGGAGGCG
CAAGTACTCCCTGTTTGCGGCCTTCTACTCAGCCACCATGCTGCAGGATGTGGATGACGCCATCCAGTTT
GAGGTCAGCATCGGGAACTACGGGAACAAGTTCGACATGACCTGCCTGCCGCTGGCCTCCACCACTCAGT
ACAGCCGTGCAGTCTTTGACGGGTGCCACTACTACTACCTACCCTGGGGTAACGTGAAACCCGTGGTGGT
GCTGTCATCCTACTGGGAGGACATCAGCCATAGAATCGAGACTCAGAACCAGCTGCTTGGGATTGCTGAC
CGGCTGGAAGCTGGCCTGGAGCAGGTCCACCTGGCCCTGAAGGCGCAGTGCTCCACGGAGGACGTGGACT
CGCTGGTGGCTCAGCTGACGGATGAGCTCATCGCAGGCTGCAGCCAGCCTCTGGGTGACATCCATGAGAC
ACCCTCTGCCACCCACCTGGACCAGTACCTGTACCAGCTGCGCACCCATCACCTGAGCCAAATCACTGAG
GCTGCCCTGGCCCTGAAGCTCGGCCACAGTGAGCTCCCTGCAGCTCTGGAGCAGGCGGAGGACTGGCTCC
TGCGTCTGCGTGCCCTGGCAGAGGAGCCCCAGAACAGCCTGCCGGACATCGTCATCTGGATGCTGCAGGG
AGACAAGCGTGTGGCATACCAGCGGGTGCCTGCCCACCAAGTCCTCTTCTCCCGGCGGGGTGCCAACTAC
TGTGGCAAGAATTGTGGGAAGCTACAGACAATCTTTCTGAAATATCCGATGGAGAAGGTGCCTGGCGCCC
GGATGCCAGTGCAGATACGGGTCAAGCTGTGGTTTGGGCTCTCTGTGGATGAGAAGGAGTTCAACCAGTT
TGCTGAGGGGAAGCTGTCTGTCTTTGCTGAAACCTATGAGAACGAGACTAAGTTGGCCCTTGTTGGGAAC
TGGGGCACAACGGGCCTCACCTACCCCAAGTTTTCTGACGTCACGGGCAAGATCAAGCTACCCAAGGACA
GCTTCCGCCCCTCGGCCGGCTGGACCTGGGCTGGAGATTGGTTCGTGTGCCCGGAGAAGACTCTGCTCCA
TGACATGGACGCCGGTCACCTGAGCTTCGTGGAAGAGGTGTTTGAGAACCAGACCCGGCTTCCCGGAGGC
CAGTGGATCTACATGAGTGACAACTACACCGATGTGAACGGGGAGAAGGTGCTTCCCAAGGATGACATTG
AGTGCCCACTGGGCTGGAAGTGGGAAGATGAGGAATGGTCCACAGACCTCAACCGGGCTGTCGATGAGCA
AGGCTGGGAGTATAGCATCACCATCCCCCCGGAGCGGAAGCCGAAGCACTGGGTCCCTGCTGAGAAGATG
TACTACACACACCGACGGCGGCGCTGGGTGCGCCTGCGCAGGAGGGATCTCAGCCAAATGGAAGCACTGA
AAAGGCACAGGCAGGCGGAGGCGGAGGGCGAGGGCTGGGAGTACGCCTCTCTTTTTGGCTGGAAGTTCCA
CCTCGAGTACCGCAAGACAGATGCCTTCCGCCGCCGCCGCTGGCGCCGTCGCATGGAGCCACTGGAGAAG
ACGGGGCCTGCAGCTGTGTTTGCCCTTGAGGGGGCCCTGGGCGGCGTGATGGATGACAAGAGTGAAGATT
CCATGTCCGTCTCCACCTTGAGCTTCGGTGTGAACAGACCCACGATTTCCTGCATATTCGACTATGGGAA
CCGCTACCATCTACGCTGCTACATGTACCAGGCCCGGGACCTGGCTGCGATGGACAAGGACTCTTTTTCT
GATCCCTATGCCATCGTCTCCTTCCTGCACCAGAGCCAGAAGACGGTGGTGGTGAAGAACACCCTTAACC
CCACCTGGGACCAGACGCTCATCTTCTACGAGATCGAGATCTTTGGCGAGCCGGCCACAGTTGCTGAGCA
ACCGCCCAGCATTGTGGTGGAGCTGTACGACCATGACACTTATGGTGCAGACGAGTTTATGGGTCGCTGC
ATCTGTCAACCGAGTCTGGAACGGATGCCACGGCTGGCCTGGTTCCCACTGACGAGGGGCAGCCAGCCGT
CGGGGGAGCTGCTGGCCTCTTTTGAGCTCATCCAGAGAGAGAAGCCGGCCATCCACCATATTCCTGGTTT
TGAGGTGCAGGAGACATCAAGGATCCTGGATGAGTCTGAGGACACAGACCTGCCCTACCCACCACCCCAG
AGGGAGGCCAACATCTACATGGTTCCTCAGAACATCAAGCCAGCGCTCCAGCGTACCGCCATCGAGATCC
TGGCATGGGGCCTGCGGAACATGAAGAGTTACCAGCTGGCCAACATCTCCTCCCCCAGCCTCGTGGTAGA
GTGTGGGGGCCAGACGGTGCAGTCCTGTGTCATCAGGAACCTCCGGAAGAACCCCAACTTTGACATCTGC
ACCCTCTTCATGGAAGTGATGCTGCCCAGGGAGGAGCTCTACTGCCCCCCCATCACCGTCAAGGTCATCG
ATAACCGCCAGTTTGGCCGCCGGCCTGTGGTGGGCCAGTGTACCATCCGCTCCCTGGAGAGCTTCCTGTG
TGACCCCTACTCGGCGGAGAGTCCATCCCCACAGGGTGGCCCAGACGATGTGAGCCTACTCAGTCCTGGG
GAAGACGTGCTCATCGACATTGATGACAAGGAGCCCCTCATCCCCATCCAGGAGGAAGAGTTCATCGATT
GGTGGAGCAAATTCTTTGCCTCCATAGGGGAGAGGGAAAAGTGCGGCTCCTACCTGGAGAAGGATTTTGA
CACCCTGAAGGTCTATGACACACAGCTGGAGAATGTGGAGGCCTTTGAGGGCCTGTCTGACTTTTGTAAC
ACCTTCAAGCTGTACCGGGGCAAGACGCAGGAGGAGACAGAAGATCCATCTGTGATTGGTGAATTTAAGG
GCCTCTTCAAAATTTATCCCCTCCCAGAAGACCCAGCCATCCCCATGCCCCCAAGACAGTTCCACCAGCT
GGCCGCCCAGGGACCCCAGGAGTGCTTGGTCCGTATCTACATTGTCCGAGCATTTGGCCTGCAGCCCAAG
GACCCCAATGGAAAGTGTGATCCTTACATCAAGATCTCCATAGGGAAGAAATCAGTGAGTGACCAGGATA
ACTACATCCCCTGCACGCTGGAGCCCGTATTTGGAAAGATGTTCGAGCTGACCTGCACTCTGCCTCTGGA
GAAGGACCTAAAGATCACTCTCTATGACTATGACCTCCTCTCCAAGGACGAAAAGATCGGTGAGACGGTC
GTCGACCTGGAGAACAGGCTGCTGTCCAAGTTTGGGGCTCGCTGTGGACTCCCACAGACCTACTGTGTCT
CTGGACCGAACCAGTGGCGGGACCAGCTCCGCCCCTCCCAGCTCCTCCACCTCTTCTGCCAGCAGCATAG
AGTCAAGGCACCTGTGTACCGGACAGACCGTGTAATGTTTCAGGATAAAGAATATTCCATTGAAGAGATA
GAGGCTGGCAGGATCCCAAACCCACACCTGGGCCCAGTGGAGGAGCGTCTGGCTCTGCATGTGCTTCAGC
AGCAGGGCCTGGTCCCGGAGCACGTGGAGTCACGGCCCCTCTACAGCCCCCTGCAGCCAGACATCGAGCA
GGGGAAGCTGCAGATGTGGGTCGACCTATTTCCGAAGGCCCTGGGGCGGCCTGGACCTCCCTTCAACATC
ACCCCACGGAGAGCCAGAAGGTTTTTCCTGCGTTGTATTATCTGGAATACCAGAGATGTGATCCTGGATG
ACCTGAGCCTCACGGGGGAGAAGATGAGCGACATTTATGTGAAAGGTTGGATGATTGGCTTTGAAGAACA
CAAGCAAAAGACAGACGTGCATTATCGTTCCCTGGGAGGTGAAGGCAACTTCAACTGGAGGTTCATTTTC
CCCTTCGACTACCTGCCAGCTGAGCAAGTCTGTACCATTGCCAAGAAGGATGCCTTCTGGAGGCTGGACA
AGACTGAGAGCAAAATCCCAGCACGAGTGGTGTTCCAGATCTGGGACAATGACAAGTTCTCCTTTGATGA
TTTTCTGGGCTCCCTGCAGCTCGATCTCAACCGCATGCCCAAGCCAGCCAAGACAGCCAAGAAGTGCTCC
TTGGACCAGCTGGATGATGCTTTCCACCCAGAATGGTTTGTGTCCCTTTTTGAGCAGAAAACAGTGAAGG
GCTGGTGGCCCTGTGTAGCAGAAGAGGGTGAGAAGAAAATACTGGCGGGCAAGCTGGAAATGACCTTGGA
GATTGTAGCAGAGAGTGAGCATGAGGAGCGGCCTGCTGGCCAGGGCCGGGATGAGCCCAACATGAACCCT
AAGCTTGAGGACCCAAGGCGCCCCGACACCTCCTTCCTGTGGTTTACCTCCCCATACAAGACCATGAAGT
TCATCCTGTGGCGGCGTTTCCGGTGGGCCATCATCCTCTTCATCATCCTCTTCATCCTGCTGCTGTTCCT
GGCCATCTTCATCTACGCCTTCCCGAACTATGCTGCCATGAAGCTGGTGAAGCCCTTCAGCTGA
